Addgene plasmid #233402: XZ110 CMV-TO-signal-B2AR-V2-ADAR2dd(DD-E488Q-T501A) (FLP-IN)
Purpose: _-2 adrenergic receptor-V2-ADAR2dd(E488Q, T501A)
Depositing lab: Xiaojing Gao. Depositing organization: Stanford University. Publication: Post-transcriptional modular synthetic receptors. Zhang X, Mille-Fragoso LS, Kaseniit KE, Lee AP, Zhang M, Call CC, Hu Y, Xie Y, Gao XJ. Nat Chem Biol. 2025 Mar 28. doi: 10.1038/s41589-025-01872-w. PubMed 40155716.
Backbone
  Vector backbone: FLP-IN
  Vector type: Mammalian Expression
Growth in bacteria
  Bacterial resistance: Ampicillin, 100 μg/mL
  Growth temperature: 37°C
  Growth strain: DH5alpha
  Copy number: High Copy
Gene/Insert
  Gene/Insert name: B2AR-ADAR2dd
  Species: Synthetic
  Mutation: E488Q, T501A on ADAR2dd
  Promoter: CMV
  Cloning method: Gibson Cloning
Terms and licenses: Academic/Nonprofit Terms; Industry Terms: Not Available to Industry
Depositor comments: https://benchling.com/s/seq-jRk84N3P7zomZbclRweM?m=slm-dUDuZARfqh6FSjHX1pqJ for annotated sequence file. Please visit https://doi.org/10.1101/2024.05.03.592453 for bioRxiv preprint.
How to cite: XZ110 CMV-TO-signal-B2AR-V2-ADAR2dd(DD-E488Q-T501A) (FLP-IN) was a gift from Xiaojing Gao (Addgene plasmid # 233402 ; http://n2t.net/addgene:233402 ; RRID:Addgene_233402)
