[The description below was written by a language model from this plasmid's Addgene catalogue record and pLannotate feature annotations shown in this document.]
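Description:
XZ110 CMV-TO-signal-B2AR-V2-ADAR2dd(DD-E488Q-T501A) (FLP-IN) is a 7.8 kb mammalian expression plasmid built on a Flp-In-type backbone for site-specific, single-copy genomic integration. It is propagated in E. coli through a high-copy ColE1/pUC origin with ampicillin selection. For mammalian cells, the backbone carries an FRT site immediately upstream of a hygromycin resistance coding sequence followed by an SV40 poly(A) signal. No complete promoter is annotated in front of HygR, which is consistent with the usual Flp-In design, where FLP-mediated recombination into a genomic FRT landing pad places the marker behind a resident promoter so that only correct integrants become hygromycin resistant. Small fragments of ble, lacI, the f1 origin and the SV40 promoter appear to be backbone remnants.

The payload is a synthetic fusion protein driven by the CMV enhancer/promoter followed by tet operator sequences (the "TO" in the name; the annotation software matches these to tetO-containing promoter fragments). This arrangement would allow tetracycline-regulated expression in cells that express the Tet repressor. The open reading frame begins with a signal sequence, according to the name, and a FLAG-type epitope. It continues with the human β2-adrenergic receptor, a short C-terminal segment of the vasopressin V2 receptor, and the ADAR2 deaminase domain, terminated by a bGH poly(A) signal. The ADAR2 domain carries E488Q, a commonly used hyperactive editing mutation, and T501A. The tool's closest match for the deaminase is the rat orthologue, while the record lists the insert as synthetic. The V2 tail is a standard addition for strengthening β-arrestin recruitment to activated GPCRs. The associated work concerns post-transcriptional modular synthetic receptors, so the construct probably links receptor activation to A-to-I RNA editing, although the record does not describe the mechanism or partner components.
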