Features (pLannotate 1.2.2; 25 found; start..end, strand, type, name):
    200..247     +  protein_bind   FRT: FLP-mediated recombination occurs in the 8-bp core sequence TCTAGAAA (Turan and Bode, 2011). FLP recombinase from the Saccharomyces cerevisiae 2μ plasmid
    255..1277    +  CDS            HygR: aminoglycoside phosphotransferase from E. coli; aph(4)-Ia; confers resistance to hygromycin
   1287..1412    +  CDS            ble (fragment): BLE_KLEPN - Experimental evidence at protein level: Swiss-Prot protein existence level 1. Binding protein with a strong affinity to the bleomycin family of antibiotics. Binds to CL990; an antimitotic-antibiotic compound. From Klebsiella pneumoniae.
   1407..1528    +  polyA_signal   SV40 poly(A) signal: SV40 polyadenylation signal
   1601..1617    -  protein_bind   lac operator: The lac repressor binds to the lac operator to inhibit transcription in E. coli. This inhibition can be relieved by adding lactose or isopropyl-β-D-thiogalactopyranoside (IPTG). lac repressor encoded by lacI
   1625..1655    -  promoter       lac promoter: promoter for the E. coli lac operon
   1670..1691    -  protein_bind   CAP binding site: CAP binding activates transcription in the presence of cAMP. E. coli catabolite activator protein
   1704..1796    -  CDS            lacI (fragment): lac repressor; lacI; The lac repressor binds to the lac operator to inhibit transcription in E. coli. This inhibition can be relieved by adding lactose or isopropyl-β-D-thiogalactopyranoside (IPTG).
   1979..2567    -  rep_origin     ori: high-copy-number ColE1/pMB1/pBR322/pUC origin of replication
   2738..3598    -  CDS            AmpR: β-lactamase; bla; confers resistance to ampicillin, carbenicillin, and related antibiotics
   3599..3703    -  promoter       AmpR promoter: bla
   3762..3814    -  misc_feature   bom (fragment): basis of mobility region from pBR322
   3964..4343    +  enhancer       CMV enhancer: human cytomegalovirus immediate early enhancer
   4344..4547    +  promoter       CMV promoter: human cytomegalovirus (CMV) immediate early promoter
   4549..4568    +  promoter       PLtetO-1 promoter (fragment): modified phage lambda PL promoter with tet operator sites (Lutz and Bujard, 1997)
   4570..4589    +  promoter       PLtetO-1 promoter (fragment): modified phage lambda PL promoter with tet operator sites (Lutz and Bujard, 1997)
   4597..4630    +  promoter       TRE3GV promoter (fragment): 3rd-generation Tet-responsive promoter that can be activated by binding of Tet-On® 3G, optimized for retroviral and lentiviral vectors
   4768..4788    +  CDS            3xFLAG (fragment): three tandem FLAG® epitope tags
   4798..6033    +  CDS            ADRB2: ADRB2_HUMAN - Also known as ADRB2R, B2AR. Experimental evidence at protein level: Swiss-Prot protein existence level 1. Beta-adrenergic receptors mediate the catecholamine-induced activation of adenylate cyclase through the action of G proteins. The beta-2-adrenergic receptor binds epinephrine with an approximately 30- fold greater affinity than it does norepinephrine. From Homo sapiens (Human).
   6025..6120    +  CDS            AVPR2 (fragment): V2R_HUMAN - Also known as ADHR, DIR, DIR3, V2R. Experimental evidence at protein level: Swiss-Prot protein existence level 1. Receptor for arginine vasopressin. The activity of this receptor is mediated by G proteins which activate adenylate cyclase. Involved in renal water reabsorption. From Homo sapiens (Human).
   6133..7341    +  CDS            Adarb1 (fragment): RED1_RAT - Also known as Red1. Experimental evidence at protein level: Swiss-Prot protein existence level 1. Catalyzes the hydrolytic deamination of adenosine to inosine in double-stranded RNA (dsRNA) referred to as A-to-I RNA editing. This may affect gene expression and function in a number of ways that include mRNA translation by changing codons and hence the amino acid sequence of proteins; pre-mRNA splicing by altering splice site recognition sequences; RNA stability by changing sequences involved in nuclease recognition; genetic stability in the case of RNA virus genomes by changing seque
   7454..7678    +  polyA_signal   bGH poly(A) signal: bovine growth hormone polyadenylation signal
   7694..7717    +  polyA_signal   bGH poly(A) signal (fragment): bovine growth hormone polyadenylation signal
   7721..7742    +  promoter       SV40 promoter (fragment): SV40 enhancer and early promoter
   7763..195     +  rep_origin     f1 ori (fragment) (across the origin) (sequence partly withheld): f1 bacteriophage origin of replication; arrow indicates direction of (+) strand synthesis
>Addgene plasmid #233402 | XZ110 CMV-TO-signal-B2AR-V2-ADAR2dd(DD-E488Q-T501A) (FLP-IN) | addgene full sequence | sequence record 466392 | Addgene NGS Result
[85 nt withheld, positions 1-85]
C
[91 nt withheld, positions 87-177]
AGGGTGATGGTTCACGTACCTAGAAGTTCCTATTCCGAAGTTCCTATTCTCTAGAAAGTATAGGAACTTC
CTTGGCCAAAAAGCCTGAACTCACCGCGACGTCTGTCGAGAAGTTTCTGATCGAAAAGTTCGACAGCGTC
TCCGACCTGATGCAGCTCTCGGAGGGCGAAGAATCTCGTGCTTTCAGCTTCGATGTAGGAGGGCGTGGAT
ATGTCCTGCGGGTAAATAGCTGCGCCGATGGTTTCTACAAAGATCGTTATGTTTATCGGCACTTTGCATC
GGCCGCGCTCCCGATTCCGGAAGTGCTTGACATTGGGGAATTCAGCGAGAGCCTGACCTATTGCATCTCC
CGCCGTGCACAGGGTGTCACGTTGCAAGACCTGCCTGAAACCGAACTGCCCGCTGTTCTGCAGCCGGTCG
CGGAGGCCATGGATGCGATCGCTGCGGCCGATCTTAGCCAGACGAGCGGGTTCGGCCCATTCGGACCGCA
AGGAATCGGTCAATACACTACATGGCGTGATTTCATATGCGCGATTGCTGATCCCCATGTGTATCACTGG
CAAACTGTGATGGACGACACCGTCAGTGCGTCCGTCGCGCAGGCTCTCGATGAGCTGATGCTTTGGGCCG
AGGACTGCCCCGAAGTCCGGCACCTCGTGCACGCGGATTTCGGCTCCAACAATGTCCTGACGGACAATGG
CCGCATAACAGCGGTCATTGACTGGAGCGAGGCGATGTTCGGGGATTCCCAATACGAGGTCGCCAACATC
TTCTTCTGGAGGCCGTGGTTGGCTTGTATGGAGCAGCAGACGCGCTACTTCGAGCGGAGGCATCCGGAGC
TTGCAGGATCGCCGCGGCTCCGGGCGTATATGCTCCGCATTGGTCTTGACCAACTCTATCAGAGCTTGGT
TGACGGCAATTTCGATGATGCAGCTTGGGCGCAGGGTCGATGCGACGCAATCGTCCGATCCGGAGCCGGG
ACTGTCGGGCGTACACAAATCGCCCGCAGAAGCGCGGCCGTCTGGACCGATGGCTGTGTAGAAGTACTCG
CCGATAGTGGAAACCGACGCCCCAGCACTCGTCCGAGGGCAAAGGAATAGCACGTACTACGAGATTTCGA
TTCCACCGCCGCCTTCTATGAAAGGTTGGGCTTCGGAATCGTTTTCCGGGACGCCGGCTGGATGATCCTC
CAGCGCGGGGATCTCATGCTGGAGTTCTTCGCCCACCCCAACTTGTTTATTGCAGCTTATAATGGTTACA
AATAAAGCAATAGCATCACAAATTTCACAAATAAAGCATTTTTTTCACTGCATTCTAGTTGTGGTTTGTC
CAAACTCATCAATGTATCTTATCATGTCTGTATACCGTCGACCTCTAGCTAGAGCTTGGCGTAATCATGG
TCATAGCTGTTTCCTGTGTGAAATTGTTATCCGCTCACAATTCCACACAACATACGAGCCGGAAGCATAA
AGTGTAAAGCCTGGGGTGCCTAATGAGTGAGCTAACTCACATTAATTGCGTTGCGCTCACTGCCCGCTTT
CCAGTCGGGAAACCTGTCGTGCCAGCTGCATTAATGAATCGGCCAACGCGCGGGGAGAGGCGGTTTGCGT
ATTGGGCGCTCTTCCGCTTCCTCGCTCACTGACTCGCTGCGCTCGGTCGTTCGGCTGCGGCGAGCGGTAT
CAGCTCACTCAAAGGCGGTAATACGGTTATCCACAGAATCAGGGGATAACGCAGGAAAGAACATGTGAGC
AAAAGGCCAGCAAAAGGCCAGGAACCGTAAAAAGGCCGCGTTGCTGGCGTTTTTCCATAGGCTCCGCCCC
CCTGACGAGCATCACAAAAATCGACGCTCAAGTCAGAGGTGGCGAAACCCGACAGGACTATAAAGATACC
AGGCGTTTCCCCCTGGAAGCTCCCTCGTGCGCTCTCCTGTTCCGACCCTGCCGCTTACCGGATACCTGTC
CGCCTTTCTCCCTTCGGGAAGCGTGGCGCTTTCTCATAGCTCACGCTGTAGGTATCTCAGTTCGGTGTAG
GTCGTTCGCTCCAAGCTGGGCTGTGTGCACGAACCCCCCGTTCAGCCCGACCGCTGCGCCTTATCCGGTA
ACTATCGTCTTGAGTCCAACCCGGTAAGACACGACTTATCGCCACTGGCAGCAGCCACTGGTAACAGGAT
TAGCAGAGCGAGGTATGTAGGCGGTGCTACAGAGTTCTTGAAGTGGTGGCCTAACTACGGCTACACTAGA
AGAACAGTATTTGGTATCTGCGCTCTGCTGAAGCCAGTTACCTTCGGAAAAAGAGTTGGTAGCTCTTGAT
CCGGCAAACAAACCACCGCTGGTAGCGGTGGTTTTTTTGTTTGCAAGCAGCAGATTACGCGCAGAAAAAA
AGGATCTCAAGAAGATCCTTTGATCTTTTCTACGGGGTCTGACGCTCAGTGGAACGAAAACTCACGTTAA
GGGATTTTGGTCATGAGATTATCAAAAAGGATCTTCACCTAGATCCTTTTAAATTAAAAATGAAGTTTTA
AATCAATCTAAAGTATATATGAGTAAACTTGGTCTGACAGTTACCAATGCTTAATCAGTGAGGCACCTAT
CTCAGCGATCTGTCTATTTCGTTCATCCATAGTTGCCTGACTCCCCGTCGTGTAGATAACTACGATACGG
GAGGGCTTACCATCTGGCCCCAGTGCTGCAATGATACCGCGAGACCCACGCTCACCGGCTCCAGATTTAT
CAGCAATAAACCAGCCAGCCGGAAGGGCCGAGCGCAGAAGTGGTCCTGCAACTTTATCCGCCTCCATCCA
GTCTATTAATTGTTGCCGGGAAGCTAGAGTAAGTAGTTCGCCAGTTAATAGTTTGCGCAACGTTGTTGCC
ATTGCTACAGGCATCGTGGTGTCACGCTCGTCGTTTGGTATGGCTTCATTCAGCTCCGGTTCCCAACGAT
CAAGGCGAGTTACATGATCCCCCATGTTGTGCAAAAAAGCGGTTAGCTCCTTCGGTCCTCCGATCGTTGT
CAGAAGTAAGTTGGCCGCAGTGTTATCACTCATGGTTATGGCAGCACTGCATAATTCTCTTACTGTCATG
CCATCCGTAAGATGCTTTTCTGTGACTGGTGAGTACTCAACCAAGTCATTCTGAGAATAGTGTATGCGGC
GACCGAGTTGCTCTTGCCCGGCGTCAATACGGGATAATACCGCGCCACATAGCAGAACTTTAAAAGTGCT
CATCATTGGAAAACGTTCTTCGGGGCGAAAACTCTCAAGGATCTTACCGCTGTTGAGATCCAGTTCGATG
TAACCCACTCGTGCACCCAACTGATCTTCAGCATCTTTTACTTTCACCAGCGTTTCTGGGTGAGCAAAAA
CAGGAAGGCAAAATGCCGCAAAAAAGGGAATAAGGGCGACACGGAAATGTTGAATACTCATACTCTTCCT
TTTTCAATATTATTGAAGCATTTATCAGGGTTATTGTCTCATGAGCGGATACATATTTGAATGTATTTAG
AAAAATAAACAAATAGGGGTTCCGCGCACATTTCCCCGAAAAGTGCCACCTGACGTCGACGGATCGGGAG
ATCTCCCGATCCCCTATGGTGCACTCTCAGTACAATCTGCTCTGATGCCGCATAGTTAAGCCAGTATCTG
CTCCCTGCTTGTGTGTTGGAGGTCGCTGAGTAGTGCGCGAGCAAAATTTAAGCTACAACAAGGCAAGGCT
TGACCGACAATTGCATGAAGAATCTGCTTAGGGTTAGGCGTTTTGCGCTGCTTCGTACGGGCCAGATATA
CGCGTTGACATTGATTATTGACTAGTTATTAATAGTAATCAATTACGGGGTCATTAGTTCATAGCCCATA
TATGGAGTTCCGCGTTACATAACTTACGGTAAATGGCCCGCCTGGCTGACCGCCCAACGACCCCCGCCCA
TTGACGTCAATAATGACGTATGTTCCCATAGTAACGCCAATAGGGACTTTCCATTGACGTCAATGGGTGG
AGTATTTACGGTAAACTGCCCACTTGGCAGTACATCAAGTGTATCATATGCCAAGTACGCCCCCTATTGA
CGTCAATGACGGTAAATGGCCCGCCTGGCATTATGCCCAGTACATGACCTTATGGGACTTTCCTACTTGG
CAGTACATCTACGTATTAGTCATCGCTATTACCATGGTGATGCGGTTTTGGCAGTACATCAATGGGCGTG
GATAGCGGTTTGACTCACGGGGATTTCCAAGTCTCCACCCCATTGACGTCAATGGGAGTTTGTTTTGGCA
CCAAAATCAACGGGACTTTCCAAAATGTCGTAACAACTCCGCCCCATTGACGCAAATGGGCGGTAGGCGT
GTACGGTGGGAGGTCTATATAAGCAGAGCTCTCCCTATCAGTGATAGAGATCTCCCTATCAGTGATAGAG
ATCGTCGACGAGCTCGTTTAGTGAACCGTCAGATCGCCTGGAGACGCCATCCACGCTGTTTTGACCTCCA
TAGAAGACACCGGGACCGATCCAGCCTCCGGACTCTAGCGTTTAAACTTAAGCTTCGCCACCATGAAGAC
GATCATCGCCCTGAGCTACATCTTCTGCCTGGTATTCGCCGACTACAAGGACGATGATGACGCCAGCGGC
GGGCAACCCGGGAACGGCAGCGCCTTCTTGCTGGCACCCAATAGAAGCCATGCGCCGGACCACGACGTCA
CGCAGCAAAGGGACGAGGTGTGGGTGGTGGGCATGGGCATCGTCATGTCTCTCATCGTCCTGGCCATCGT
GTTTGGCAATGTGCTGGTCATCACAGCCATTGCCAAGTTCGAGCGTCTGCAGACGGTCACCAACTACTTC
ATCACTTCACTGGCCTGTGCTGATCTGGTCATGGGCCTGGCAGTGGTGCCCTTTGGGGCCGCCCATATTC
TTATGAAAATGTGGACTTTTGGCAACTTCTGGTGCGAGTTTTGGACTTCCATTGATGTGCTGTGCGTCAC
GGCCAGCATTGAGACCCTGTGCGTGATCGCAGTGGATCGCTACTTTGCCATTACTTCACCTTTCAAGTAC
CAGAGCCTGCTGACCAAGAATAAGGCCCGGGTGATCATTCTGATGGTGTGGATTGTGTCAGGCCTTACCT
CCTTCTTGCCCATTCAGATGCACTGGTATCGGGCCACCCACCAGGAAGCCATCAACTGCTATGCCAATGA
GACCTGCTGTGACTTCTTCACGAACCAAGCCTATGCCATTGCCTCTTCCATCGTGTCCTTCTACGTTCCC
CTGGTGATCATGGTCTTCGTCTACTCCAGGGTCTTTCAGGAGGCCAAAAGGCAGCTCCAGAAGATTGACA
AATCTGAGGGCCGCTTCCATGTCCAGAACCTTAGCCAGGTGGAGCAGGATGGGCGGACGGGGCATGGACT
CCGCAGATCTTCCAAGTTCTGCTTGAAGGAGCACAAAGCCCTCAAGACGTTAGGCATCATCATGGGCACT
TTCACCCTCTGCTGGCTGCCCTTCTTCATCGTTAACATTGTGCATGTGATCCAGGATAACCTCATCCGTA
AGGAAGTTTACATCCTCCTAAATTGGATAGGCTATGTCAATTCTGGTTTCAATCCCCTTATCTACTGCCG
GAGCCCAGATTTCAGGATTGCCTTCCAGGAGCTTCTGTGCCTGCGCAGGTCTTCTTTGAAGGCCTATGGG
AATGGCTACTCCAGCAACGGCAACACAGGGGAGCAGAGTGGATATCACGTGGAACAGGAGAAAGAAAATA
AACTGCTGTGTGAAGACCTCCCAGGCACGGAAGACTTTGTGGGCCATCAAGGTACTGTGCCTAGCGATAA
CATTGATTCACAAGGGAGGAATTGTAGTACAAATGACTCACTGCTGGCCGGTGGACGCACCCCACCCAGC
CTGGGTCCCCAAGATGAGTCCTGCACCACCGCCAGCTCCTCCCTGGCCAAGGACACTTCATCGGGTACCG
GTGCTTTGCACTTGGATCAAACGCCATCTCGCCAGCCTATTCCCAGTGAGGGTCTTCAGCTGCATTTACC
GCAGGTTTTAGCTGACGCTGTCTCACGCCTGGTCCTGGGTAAGTTTGGTGACCTGACCGACAACTTCTCC
TCCCCTCACGCTCGCAGAAAAGTGCTGGCTGGAGTCGTCATGACAACAGGCACAGATGTTAAAGATGCCA
AGGTGATAAGTGTTTCTACAGGAACAAAATGTATTAATGGTGAATACATGAGTGATCGTGGCCTTGCATT
AAATGACTGCCATGCAGAAATAATATCTCGGAGATCCTTGCTCAGATTTCTTTATACACAACTTGAGCTT
TACTTAAATAACAAAGATGATCAAAAAAGATCCATCTTTCAGAAATCAGAGCGAGGGGGGTTTAGGCTGA
AGGAGAATGTCCAGTTTCATCTGTACATCAGCACCTCTCCCTGTGGAGATGCCAGAATCTTCTCACCACA
TGAGCCAATCCTGGAAGAACCAGCAGATAGACACCCAAATCGTAAAGCAAGAGGACAGCTACGGACCAAA
ATAGAGTCTGGTCAGGGGACGATTCCAGTGCGCTCCAATGCGAGCATCCAAGCGTGGGACGGGGTGCTGC
AAGGGGAGCGGCTGCTCACCATGTCCTGCAGTGACAAGATTGCACGCTGGAACGTGGTGGGCATCCAGGG
ATCCCTGCTCAGCATTTTCGTGGAGCCCATTTACTTCTCGAGCATCATCCTGGGCAGCCTTTACCACGGG
GACCACCTTTCCAGGGCCATGTACCAGCGGATCTCCAACATAGAGGACCTGCCACCTCTCTACACCCTCA
ACAAGCCTTTGCTCAGTGGCATCAGCAATGCAGAAGCACGGCAGCCAGGGAAGGCCCCCAACTTCAGTGT
CAACTGGACGGTAGGCGACTCCGCTATTGAGGTCATCAACGCCACGACTGGGAAGGATGAGCTGGGCCGC
GCGTCCCGCCTGTGTAAGCACGCGTTGTACTGTCGCTGGATGCGTGTGCACGGCAAGGTTCCCTCCCACT
TACTACGCTCCAAGATTACCAAACCCAACGTGTACCATGAGTCCAAGCTGGCGGCAAAGGAGTACCAGGC
CGCCAAGGCGCGTCTGTTCACAGCCTTCATCAAGGCGGGGCTGGGGGCCTGGGTGGAGAAGCCCACCGAG
CAGGACCAGTTCTCACTCACGCCCTGAGCCGCTCGAGGAGGGCCCGAACAAAAACTCATCTCAGAAGAGG
ATCTGAATAGCGCCGTCGACCATCATCATAATCATCATTGAGTTTAAACCCGCTGATCAGCCTCGACTGT
GCCTTCTAGTTGCCAGCCATCTGTTGTTTGCCCCTCCCCCGTGCCTTCCTTGACCCTGGAAGGTGCCACT
CCCACTGTCCTTTCCTAATAAAATGAGGAAATTGCATCGCATTGTCTGAGTAGGTGTCATTCTATTCTGG
GGGGTGGGGTGGGGCAGGACAGCAAGGGGGAGGATTGGGAAGACAATAGCAGGCATGCTGGGGATGCGGT
GGGCTCTATGGAGATCTATCGATGTTCTGGGGATGCGGTGGGCTCTATGGCTTCTGAGGCGGAAAGAACC
AGCTGGGGCTCTAGGGGGTATCCCC
[39 nt withheld, positions 7763-7801]
